>Addgene plasmid #76381 | MAP2K3 gRNA (BRDN0001147239) | addgene full sequence | sequence record 185730 | Addgene Assembled Sequence
CCCGGGTGCAAAGATGGATAAAGTTTTAAACAGAGAGGAATCTTTGCAGCTAATGGACCTTCTAGGTCTT
GAAAGGAGTGGGAATTGGCTCCGGTGCCCGTCAGTGGGCAGAGCGCACATCGCCCACAGTCCCCGAGAAG
TTGGGGGGAGGGGTCGGCAATTGATCCGGTGCCTAGAGAAGGTGGCGCGGGGTAAACTGGGAAAGTGATG
TCGTGTACTGGCTCCGCCTTTTTCCCGAGGGTGGGGGAGAACCGTATATAAGTGCAGTAGTCGCCGTGAA
CGTTCTTTTTCGCAACGGGTTTGCCGCCAGAACACAGGTAAGTGCCGTGTGTGGTTCCCGCGGGCCTGGC
CTCTTTACGGGTTATGGCCCTTGCGTGCCTTGAATTACTTCCACCTGGCTGCAGTACGTGATTCTTGATC
CCGAGCTTCGGGTTGGAAGTGGGTGGGAGAGTTCGAGGCCTTGCGCTTAAGGAGCCCCTTCGCCTCGTGC
TTGAGTTGAGGCCTGGCCTGGGCGCTGGGGCCGCCGCGTGCGAATCTGGTGGCACCTTCGCGCCTGTCTC
GCTGCTTTCGATAAGTCTCTAGCCATTTAAAATTTTTGATGACCTGCTGCGACGCTTTTTTTCTGGCAAG
ATAGTCTTGTAAATGCGGGCCAAGATCTGCACACTGGTATTTCGGTTTTTGGGGCCGCGGGCGGCGACGG
GGCCCGTGCGTCCCAGCGCACATGTTCGGCGAGGCGGGGCCTGCGAGCGCGGCCACCGAGAATCGGACGG
GGGTAGTCTCAAGCTGGCCGGCCTGCTCTGGTGCCTGGCCTCGCGCCGCCGTGTATCGCCCCGCCCTGGG
CGGCAAGGCTGGCCCGGTCGGCACCAGTTGCGTGAGCGGAAAGATGGCCGCTTCCCGGCCCTGCTGCAGG
GAGCTCAAAATGGAGGACGCGGCGCTCGGGAGAGCGGGCGGGTGAGTCACCCACACAAAGGAAAAGGGCC
TTTCCGTCCTCAGCCGTCGCTTCATGTGACTCCACGGAGTACCGGGCGCCGTCCAGGCACCTCGATTAGT
TCTCGAGCTTTTGGAGTACGTCGTCTTTAGGTTGGGGGGAGGGGTTTTATGCGATGGAGTTTCCCCACAC
TGAGTGGGTGGAGACTGAAGTTAGGCCAGCTTGGCACTTGATGTAATTCTCCTTGGAATTTGCCCTTTTT
GAGTTTGGATCTTGGTTCATTCTCAAGCCTCAGACAGTGGTTCAAAGTTTTTTTCTTCCATTTCAGGTGT
CGTGACGTACGGCCACCATGACCGAGTACAAGCCCACGGTGCGCCTCGCCACCCGCGACGACGTCCCCAG
GGCCGTACGCACCCTCGCCGCCGCGTTCGCCGACTACCCCGCCACGCGCCACACCGTCGATCCGGACCGC
CACATCGAGCGGGTCACCGAGCTGCAAGAACTCTTCCTCACGCGCGTCGGGCTCGACATCGGCAAGGTGT
GGGTCGCGGACGACGGCGCCGCCGTGGCGGTCTGGACCACGCCGGAGAGCGTCGAAGCGGGGGCGGTGTT
CGCCGAGATCGGCCCGCGCATGGCCGAGTTGAGCGGTTCCCGGCTGGCCGCGCAGCAACAGATGGAAGGC
CTCCTGGCGCCGCACCGGCCCAAGGAGCCCGCGTGGTTCCTGGCCACCGTCGGAGTCTCGCCCGACCACC
AGGGCAAGGGTCTGGGCAGCGCCGTCGTGCTCCCCGGAGTGGAGGCGGCCGAGCGCGCCGGGGTGCCCGC
CTTCCTGGAGACCTCCGCGCCCCGCAACCTCCCCTTCTACGAGCGGCTCGGCTTCACCGTCACCGCCGAC
GTCGAGGTGCCCGAAGGACCGCGCACCTGGTGCATGACCCGCAAGCCCGGTGCCTGAACGCGTTAAGTCG
ACAATCAACCTCTGGATTACAAAATTTGTGAAAGATTGACTGGTATTCTTAACTATGTTGCTCCTTTTAC
GCTATGTGGATACGCTGCTTTAATGCCTTTGTATCATGCTATTGCTTCCCGTATGGCTTTCATTTTCTCC
TCCTTGTATAAATCCTGGTTGCTGTCTCTTTATGAGGAGTTGTGGCCCGTTGTCAGGCAACGTGGCGTGG
TGTGCACTGTGTTTGCTGACGCAACCCCCACTGGTTGGGGCATTGCCACCACCTGTCAGCTCCTTTCCGG
GACTTTCGCTTTCCCCCTCCCTATTGCCACGGCGGAACTCATCGCCGCCTGCCTTGCCCGCTGCTGGACA
GGGGCTCGGCTGTTGGGCACTGACAATTCCGTGGTGTTGTCGGGGAAATCATCGTCCTTTCCTTGGCTGC
TCGCCTGTGTTGCCACCTGGATTCTGCGCGGGACGTCCTTCTGCTACGTCCCTTCGGCCCTCAATCCAGC
GGACCTTCCTTCCCGCGGCCTGCTGCCGGCTCTGCGGCCTCTTCCGCGTCTTCGCCTTCGCCCTCAGACG
AGTCGGATCTCCCTTTGGGCCGCCTCCCCGCGTCGACTTTAAGACCAATGACTTACAAGGCAGCTGTAGA
TCTTAGCCACTTTTTAAAAGAAAAGGGGGGACTGGAAGGGCTAATTCACTCCCAACGAAGACAAGATCTG
CTTTTTGCTTGTACTGGGTCTCTCTGGTTAGACCAGATCTGAGCCTGGGAGCTCTCTGGCTAACTAGGGA
ACCCACTGCTTAAGCCTCAATAAAGCTTGCCTTGAGTGCTTCAAGTAGTGTGTGCCCGTCTGTTGTGTGA
CTCTGGTAACTAGAGATCCCTCAGACCCTTTTAGTCAGTGTGGAAAATCTCTAGCAGTACGTATAGTAGT
TCATGTCATCTTATTATTCAGTATTTATAACTTGCAAAGAAATGAATATCAGAGAGTGAGAGGAACTTGT
TTATTGCAGCTTATAATGGTTACAAATAAAGCAATAGCATCACAAATTTCACAAATAAAGCATTTTTTTC
ACTGCATTCTAGTTGTGGTTTGTCCAAACTCATCAATGTATCTTATCATGTCTGGCTCTAGCTATCCCGC
CCCTAACTCCGCCCATCCCGCCCCTAACTCCGCCCAGTTCCGCCCATTCTCCGCCCCATGGCTGACTAAT
TTTTTTTATTTATGCAGAGGCCGAGGCCGCCTCGGCCTCTGAGCTATTCCAGAAGTAGTGAGGAGGCTTT
TTTGGAGGCCTAGGGACGTACCCAATTCGCCCTATAGTGAGTCGTATTACGCGCGCTCACTGGCCGTCGT
TTTACAACGTCGTGACTGGGAAAACCCTGGCGTTACCCAACTTAATCGCCTTGCAGCACATCCCCCTTTC
GCCAGCTGGCGTAATAGCGAAGAGGCCCGCACCGATCGCCCTTCCCAACAGTTGCGCAGCCTGAATGGCG
AATGGG
[124 nt withheld, positions 3367-3490]
C
[91 nt withheld, positions 3492-3582]
A
[49 nt withheld, positions 3584-3632]
CCTTTGACGTTGGAGTCCACGTTCTTT
[37 nt withheld, positions 3660-3696]
ACCCTATCTCGGTCTATTCTTTTGATTTATAAGGGATTTTGCCGATTTCGGCCTATTGGTTAAAAAATGA
GCTGATTTAACAAAAATTTAACGCGAATTTTAACAAAATATTAACGCTTACAATTTAGGTGGCACTTTTC
GGGGAAATGTGCGCGGAACCCCTATTTGTTTATTTTTCTAAATACATTCAAATATGTATCCGCTCATGAG
ACAATAACCCTGATAAATGCTTCAATAATATTGAAAAAGGAAGAGTATGAGTATTCAACATTTCCGTGTC
GCCCTTATTCCCTTTTTTGCGGCATTTTGCCTTCCTGTTTTTGCTCACCCAGAAACGCTGGTGAAAGTAA
AAGATGCTGAAGATCAGTTGGGTGCACGAGTGGGTTACATCGAACTGGATCTCAACAGCGGTAAGATCCT
TGAGAGTTTTCGCCCCGAAGAACGTTTTCCAATGATGAGCACTTTTAAAGTTCTGCTATGTGGCGCGGTA
TTATCCCGTATTGACGCCGGGCAAGAGCAACTCGGTCGCCGCATACACTATTCTCAGAATGACTTGGTTG
AGTACTCACCAGTCACAGAAAAGCATCTTACGGATGGCATGACAGTAAGAGAATTATGCAGTGCTGCCAT
AACCATGAGTGATAACACTGCGGCCAACTTACTTCTGACAACGATCGGAGGACCGAAGGAGCTAACCGCT
TTTTTGCACAACATGGGGGATCATGTAACTCGCCTTGATCGTTGGGAACCGGAGCTGAATGAAGCCATAC
CAAACGACGAGCGTGACACCACGATGCCTGTAGCAATGGCAACAACGTTGCGCAAACTATTAACTGGCGA
ACTACTTACTCTAGCTTCCCGGCAACAATTAATAGACTGGATGGAGGCGGATAAAGTTGCAGGACCACTT
CTGCGCTCGGCCCTTCCGGCTGGCTGGTTTATTGCTGATAAATCTGGAGCCGGTGAGCGTGGGTCTCGCG
GTATCATTGCAGCACTGGGGCCAGATGGTAAGCCCTCCCGTATCGTAGTTATCTACACGACGGGGAGTCA
GGCAACTATGGATGAACGAAATAGACAGATCGCTGAGATAGGTGCCTCACTGATTAAGCATTGGTAACTG
TCAGACCAAGTTTACTCATATATACTTTAGATTGATTTAAAACTTCATTTTTAATTTAAAAGGATCTAGG
TGAAGATCCTTTTTGATAATCTCATGACCAAAATCCCTTAACGTGAGTTTTCGTTCCACTGAGCGTCAGA
CCCCGTAGAAAAGATCAAAGGATCTTCTTGAGATCCTTTTTTTCTGCGCGTAATCTGCTGCTTGCAAACA
AAAAAACCACCGCTACCAGCGGTGGTTTGTTTGCCGGATCAAGAGCTACCAACTCTTTTTCCGAAGGTAA
CTGGCTTCAGCAGAGCGCAGATACCAAATACTGTTCTTCTAGTGTAGCCGTAGTTAGGCCACCACTTCAA
GAACTCTGTAGCACCGCCTACATACCTCGCTCTGCTAATCCTGTTACCAGTGGCTGCTGCCAGTGGCGAT
AAGTCGTGTCTTACCGGGTTGGACTCAAGACGATAGTTACCGGATAAGGCGCAGCGGTCGGGCTGAACGG
GGGGTTCGTGCACACAGCCCAGCTTGGAGCGAACGACCTACACCGAACTGAGATACCTACAGCGTGAGCT
ATGAGAAAGCGCCACGCTTCCCGAAGGGAGAAAGGCGGACAGGTATCCGGTAAGCGGCAGGGTCGGAACA
GGAGAGCGCACGAGGGAGCTTCCAGGGGGAAACGCCTGGTATCTTTATAGTCCTGTCGGGTTTCGCCACC
TCTGACTTGAGCGTCGATTTTTGTGATGCTCGTCAGGGGGGCGGAGCCTATGGAAAAACGCCAGCAACGC
GGCCTTTTTACGGTTCCTGGCCTTTTGCTGGCCTTTTGCTCACATGTTCTTTCCTGCGTTATCCCCTGAT
TCTGTGGATAACCGTATTACCGCCTTTGAGTGAGCTGATACCGCTCGCCGCAGCCGAACGACCGAGCGCA
GCGAGTCAGTGAGCGAGGAAGCGGAAGAGCGCCCAATACGCAAACCGCCTCTCCCCGCGCGTTGGCCGAT
TCATTAATGCAGCTGGCACGACAGGTTTCCCGACTGGAAAGCGGGCAGTGAGCGCAACGCAATTAATGTG
AGTTAGCTCACTCATTAGGCACCCCAGGCTTTACACTTTATGCTTCCGGCTCGTATGTTGTGTGGAATTG
TGAGCGGATAACAATTTCACACAGGAAACAGCTATGACCATGATTACGCCAAGCGCGCAATTAACCCTCA
CTAAAGGGAACAAAAGCTGGAGCTGCAAGCTTAATGTAGTCTTATGCAATACTCTTGTAGTCTTGCAACA
TGGTAACGATGAGTTAGCAACATGCCTTACAAGGAGAGAAAAAGCACCGTGCATGCCGATTGGTGGAAGT
AAGGTGGTACGATCGTGCCTTATTAGGAAGGCAACAGACGGGTCTGACATGGATTGGACGAACCACTGAA
TTGCCGCATTGCAGAGATATTGTATTTAAGTGCCTAGCTCGATACATAAACGGGTCTCTCTGGTTAGACC
AGATCTGAGCCTGGGAGCTCTCTGGCTAACTAGGGAACCCACTGCTTAAGCCTCAATAAAGCTTGCCTTG
AGTGCTTCAAGTAGTGTGTGCCCGTCTGTTGTGTGACTCTGGTAACTAGAGATCCCTCAGACCCTTTTAG
TCAGTGTGGAAAATCTCTAGCAGTGGCGCCCGAACAGGGACTTGAAAGCGAAAGGGAAACCAGAGGAGCT
CTCTCGACGCAGGACTCGGCTTGCTGAAGCGCGCACGGCAAGAGGCGAGGGGCGGCGACTGGTGAGTACG
CCAAAAATTTTGACTAGCGGAGGCTAGAAGGAGAGAGATGGGTGCGAGAGCGTCAGTATTAAGCGGGGGA
GAATTAGATCGCGATGGGAAAAAATTCGGTTAAGGCCAGGGGGAAAGAAAAAATATAAATTAAAACATAT
AGTATGGGCAAGCAGGGAGCTAGAACGATTCGCAGTTAATCCTGGCCTGTTAGAAACATCAGAAGGCTGT
AGACAAATACTGGGACAGCTACAACCATCCCTTCAGACAGGATCAGAAGAACTTAGATCATTATATAATA
CAGTAGCAACCCTCTATTGTGTGCATCAAAGGATAGAGATAAAAGACACCAAGGAAGCTTTAGACAAGAT
AGAGGAAGAGCAAAACAAAAGTAAGACCACCGCACAGCAAGCGGCCGCTGATCTTCAGACCTGGAGGAGG
AGATATGAGGGACAATTGGAGAAGTGAATTATATAAATATAAAGTAGTAAAAATTGAACCATTAGGAGTA
GCACCCACCAAGGCAAAGAGAAGAGTGGTGCAGAGAGAAAAAAGAGCAGTGGGAATAGGAGCTTTGTTCC
TTGGGTTCTTGGGAGCAGCAGGAAGCACTATGGGCGCAGCGTCAATGACGCTGACGGTACAGGCCAGACA
ATTATTGTCTGGTATAGTGCAGCAGCAGAACAATTTGCTGAGGGCTATTGAGGCGCAACAGCATCTGTTG
CAACTCACAGTCTGGGGCATCAAGCAGCTCCAGGCAAGAATCCTGGCTGTGGAAAGATACCTAAAGGATC
AACAGCTCCTGGGGATTTGGGGTTGCTCTGGAAAACTCATTTGCACCACTGCTGTGCCTTGGAATGCTAG
TTGGAGTAATAAATCTCTGGAACAGATTTGGAATCACACGACCTGGATGGAGTGGGACAGAGAAATTAAC
AATTACACAAGCTTAATACACTCCTTAATTGAAGAATCGCAAAACCAGCAAGAAAAGAATGAACAAGAAT
TATTGGAATTAGATAAATGGGCAAGTTTGTGGAATTGGTTTAACATAACAAATTGGCTGTGGTATATAAA
ATTATTCATAATGATAGTAGGAGGCTTGGTAGGTTTAAGAATAGTTTTTGCTGTACTTTCTATAGTGAAT
AGAGTTAGGCAGGGATATTCACCATTATCGTTTCAGACCCACCTCCCAACCCCGAGGGGACCCAGAGAGG
GCCTATTTCCCATGATTCCTTCATATTTGCATATACGATACAAGGCTGTTAGAGAGATAATTAGAATTAA
TTTGACTGTAAACACAAAGATATTAGTACAAAATACGTGACGTAGAAAGTAATAATTTCTTGGGTAGTTT
GCAGTTTTAAAATTATGTTTTAAAATGGACTATCATATGCTTACCGTAACTTGAAAGTATTTCGATTTCT
TGGCTTTATATATCTTGTGGAAAGGACGAAACACCGCTTGGACAAGTTCTACCGGAGTTTTAGAGCTAGA
AATAGCAAGTTAAAATAAGGCTAGTCCGTTATCAACTTGAAAAAGTGGCACCGAGTCGGTGCTTTTTTAA
GCTTGGCGTAACTAGATCTTGAGACAAATGGCAGTATTCATCCACAATTTTAAAAGAAAAGGGGGGATTG
GGGGGTACAGTGCAGGGGAAAGAATAGTAGACATAATAGCAACAGACATACAAACTAAAGAATTACAAAA
ACAAATTACAAAAATTCAAAATTTTCGGGTTTATTACAGGGACAGCAGAGATCCACTTTGGCGCCGGCTC
GAGGGGG
Features (pLannotate 1.2.2; 29 found; start..end, strand, type, name):
     14..80      +  CDS            small t antigen (fragment): SV40 (simian virus 40) small t antigen
    106..317     +  promoter       EF-1α core promoter: core promoter for human elongation factor EF-1α
    318..1256    +  intron         EF-1α intron A: intron upstream of the start codon of human EF-1α
   1278..1877    +  CDS            PuroR (fragment): puromycin N-acetyltransferase; pac from Streptomyces; confers resistance to puromycin
   1893..2481    +  misc_feature   WPRE: woodchuck hepatitis virus posttranscriptional regulatory element
   2532..2551    +  misc_feature   cPPT/CTS (fragment): central polypurine tract and central termination sequence of HIV-1
   2553..2786    +  LTR            3' LTR (ΔU3): self-inactivating 3' long terminal repeat (LTR) from HIV-1
   2864..2985    +  polyA_signal   SV40 poly(A) signal: SV40 polyadenylation signal
   3025..3160    +  rep_origin     SV40 ori: SV40 origin of replication
   3181..3199    -  promoter       T7 promoter: promoter for bacteriophage T7 RNA polymerase
   3207..3362    +  CDS            lacZα (fragment): LacZα fragment of β-galactosidase; lacZ fragment
   3367..3795    +  rep_origin     f1 ori (sequence partly withheld): f1 bacteriophage origin of replication; arrow indicates direction of (+) strand synthesis
   3848..3952    +  promoter       AmpR promoter: bla
   3953..4813    +  CDS            AmpR: β-lactamase; bla; confers resistance to ampicillin, carbenicillin, and related antibiotics
   4984..5572    +  rep_origin     ori: high-copy-number ColE1/pMB1/pBR322/pUC origin of replication
   5755..5847    +  CDS            lacI (fragment): lac repressor; lacI; The lac repressor binds to the lac operator to inhibit transcription in E. coli. This inhibition can be relieved by adding lactose or isopropyl-β-D-thiogalactopyranoside (IPTG).
   5860..5881    +  protein_bind   CAP binding site: CAP binding activates transcription in the presence of cAMP. E. coli catabolite activator protein
   5896..5926    +  promoter       lac promoter: promoter for the E. coli lac operon
   5934..5950    +  protein_bind   lac operator: The lac repressor binds to the lac operator to inhibit transcription in E. coli. This inhibition can be relieved by adding lactose or isopropyl-β-D-thiogalactopyranoside (IPTG). lac repressor encoded by lacI
   5995..6013    +  promoter       T3 promoter: promoter for bacteriophage T3 RNA polymerase
   6041..6267    +  promoter       RSV promoter: Rous sarcoma virus enhancer/promoter
   6268..6448    +  LTR            5' LTR (truncated): truncated 5' long terminal repeat (LTR) from HIV-1
   6495..6620    +  misc_feature   HIV-1 Ψ: packaging signal of human immunodeficiency virus type 1
   6604..6967    +  CDS            HIV-1 gag (fragment): gag protein from human immunodeficiency virus 1; gag
   7113..7346    +  misc_feature   RRE: The Rev response element (RRE) of HIV-1 allows for Rev-dependent mRNA export from the nucleus to the cytoplasm.
   7723..7749    +  CDS            Rev (fragment): human immunodeficiency virus 1 (HIV-1) Rev protein; rev; enhances nuclear export of unspliced and incompletely spliced viral mRNAs
   7753..7993    +  promoter       U6 promoter: RNA polymerase III promoter for human U6 snRNA
   8023..8098    +  misc_RNA       gRNA scaffold: guide RNA scaffold for the Streptococcus pyogenes CRISPR/Cas9 system
   8154..8271    +  misc_feature   cPPT/CTS: central polypurine tract and central termination sequence of HIV-1
