[The description below was written by a language model from this plasmid's Addgene catalogue record and pLannotate feature annotations shown in this document.]
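Description:
MAP2K3 gRNA (BRDN0001147239) is a third-generation lentiviral guide RNA plasmid built on the lentiGuide-Puro backbone and designed to target human MAP2K3 (also known as MEK3 or MKK3), a kinase gene, for CRISPR-Cas9 editing. It is maintained in E. coli as a high-copy plasmid through a ColE1/pUC-type origin and selected with ampicillin via the β-lactamase gene. An f1 origin, an SV40 origin and poly(A) signal, and remnants of lac and T7/T3 promoter elements are also annotated in the bacterial backbone.

The lentiviral transfer cassette begins with an RSV promoter fused to a truncated HIV-1 5' LTR, which makes genomic RNA production independent of Tat. This is followed by the Ψ packaging signal with a gag fragment, the Rev response element for Rev-dependent nuclear export, and a cPPT/CTS element, and it ends with a self-inactivating ΔU3 3' LTR. Within this unit, a human U6 RNA polymerase III promoter drives the MAP2K3-specific spacer, which sits directly upstream of the Streptococcus pyogenes gRNA scaffold. A separate EF-1α core promoter with its intron A drives puromycin N-acetyltransferase, and a WPRE downstream enhances transcript expression. Transduced mammalian cells can therefore be selected with puromycin.

The plasmid does not encode Cas9, so it must be paired with a separate Cas9 vector or used in cells that already express the nuclease. According to the depositor, the guide was designed against two MAP2K3 reference transcripts and belongs to a human kinome gRNA collection. This fits its use for knockout of MAP2K3, either individually or in screening contexts.
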