Addgene plasmid #76381: MAP2K3 gRNA (BRDN0001147239)
Purpose: 3rd generation lentiviral gRNA plasmid targeting human MAP2K3
Depositing lab: John Doench & David Root. Depositing organization: Broad Institute. Publication: Optimized sgRNA design to maximize activity and minimize off-target effects of CRISPR-Cas9. Doench JG, Fusi N, Sullender M, Hegde M, Vaimberg EW, Donovan KF, Smith I, Tothova Z, Wilen C, Orchard R, Virgin HW, Listgarten J, Root DE. Nat Biotechnol. 2016 Jan 18. doi: 10.1038/nbt.3437. PubMed 26780180.
Backbone
  Vector backbone: lentiGuide-Puro
  Backbone manufacturer: Zhang Lab (Addgene plasmid # 52963)
  Vector type: Mammalian Expression, Lentiviral, CRISPR
  Selectable markers: Puromycin
Growth in bacteria
  Bacterial resistance: Ampicillin, 100 μg/mL
  Growth temperature: 37°C
  Growth strain: DH5alpha
  Copy number: High Copy
Gene/Insert
  Gene/Insert name: MAP2K3 (alt names: MAP2K3; NM_002756.4)
  gRNA/shRNA sequence: CTTGGACAAGTTCTACCGGA
  Species: H. sapiens (human)
  Entrez Gene: MAP2K3 (a.k.a. MAPKK3, MEK3, MKK3, PRKMK3, SAPKK-2, SAPKK2)
  Promoter: hU6
  Cloning method: Unknown
  Sequencing primers: 5′ U6-F; 3′ pS2-R
Terms and licenses: Academic/Nonprofit Terms; Industry Terms: Not Available to Industry
Depositor comments: The gRNA was designed to target the following Genbank reference sequence(s): NM_002756.4,NM_145109.2. Note that this plasmid does NOT contain Cas9. It should be used in conjunction with lentiCas9-Blast (Addgene #52962) or otherwise with cell lines already expressing Cas9. Browse the full kinome gRNA library at http://www.addgene.org/pooled-library/broadgpp-human-kinome/ or visit http://www.broadinstitute.org/rnai/public/ for detailed protocols and information.
How to cite: MAP2K3 gRNA (BRDN0001147239) was a gift from John Doench & David Root (Addgene plasmid # 76381 ; http://n2t.net/addgene:76381 ; RRID:Addgene_76381)
