>Addgene plasmid #76381 | MAP2K3 gRNA (BRDN0001147239) | depositor partial sequence | sequence record 143841 | Target Sequence
CTTGGACAAGTTCTACCGGA
