>Addgene plasmid #76381 | MAP2K3 gRNA (BRDN0001147239) | addgene partial sequence | sequence record 185729 | hU6-F
GTAGAAAGTAATAATTTCTTGGGTAGTTTGCAGTTTTAAAATTATGTTTTAAAATGGACTATCATATGCT
TACCGTAACTTGAAAGTATTTCGATTTCTTGGCTTTATATATCTTGTGGAAAGGACGAAACACCGCTTGG
ACAAGTTCTACCGGAGTTTTAGAGCTAGAAATAGCAAGTTAAAATAAGGCTAGTCCGTTATCAACTTGAA
AAAGTGGCACCGAGTCGGTGCTTTTTTAAGCTTGGCGTAACTAGATCTTGAGACAAATGGCAGTATTCAT
CCACAATTTTAAAAGAAAAGGGGGGATTGGGGGGTACAGTGCAGGGGAAAGAATAGTAGACATAATAGCA
ACAGACATACAAACTAAAGAATTACAAAAACAAATTACAAAAATTCAAAATTTTCGGGTTTATTACAGGG
ACAGCAGAGATCCACTTTGGCGCCGGCTCGAGGGGGCCCGGGTGCAAAGATGGATAAAGTTTTAAACAGA
GAGGAATCTTTGCAGCTAATGGACCTTCTAGGTCTTGAAAGGAGTGGGAATTGGCTCCGGTGCCCGTCAG
TGGGCAGAGC
